>Addgene plasmid #10868 | p3186 HPV-16 E1 | addgene partial sequence | sequence record 17843 | 10868 with pGEX-5'
CGTGGATCCCCAGGAATTCCCGGGTCGACGTCTAGAGCCACCATGGCTGATCCTGCAGGTACCAATGGGG
AAGAGGGTACGGGATGTAATGGATGGTTTTATGTAGAGGCTGTAGTGGAAAAAAAAACAGGGGATGCTAT
ATCAGATGACGAGAACGAAAATGACAGTGATACAGGTGAAGATTTGGTAGATTTTATAGTAAATGATAAT
GATTATTTAACACAGGCAGAAACAGAGACAGCACATGCGTTGTTTACTGCACAGGAAGCAAAACAACATA
GAGATGCAGTACAGGTTCTAAAACGAAAGTATTTGGGTAGTCCACTTAGTGATATTAGTGGATGTGTAGA
CAATAATATTAGTCCTAGATTGAAAGCTATATGTATAGAAAAACAAAGTAGAGCTGCAAAAAGGAGATTA
TTTGAAAGCGAAGACAGCGGGTATGGCAATACTGAAGTGGAAACTCAGCAGATGTTACAGGTAGAAGGGC
GCCATGAGACTGAAACACCATGTAGTCAGTATAGTGGTGGAAGTGGGGGTGGTTG
