[The description below was written by a language model from this plasmid's Addgene catalogue record.]
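Description:
p3186 HPV-16 E1 is a bacterial expression plasmid built on the pGEX-4T1 backbone (4969 bp without insert), designed to produce the human papillomavirus type 16 E1 protein as a glutathione S-transferase fusion in E. coli. It is maintained as a high-copy plasmid under ampicillin selection. The record gives no feature table, so the regulatory elements are not listed explicitly. pGEX-4T vectors generally drive expression from the IPTG-inducible tac promoter, carry a lacI repressor gene, and encode a thrombin cleavage site between GST and the cloning site, and these would be expected here.

The insert encodes E1 amino acids 1–649, described as transferred from a Lex202PL-derived plasmid, which suggests it was moved from a yeast two-hybrid bait construct. It was cloned by restriction digestion between SalI at the 5′ end (site retained) and NotI at the 3′ end (status of the site unknown), placing E1 in frame downstream of the backbone-encoded N-terminal GST tag. E1 is the papillomavirus replication initiator protein, an origin-binding helicase that is recruited to the viral origin through its association with the E2 protein.

The GST moiety allows the fusion protein to be captured and purified on glutathione resin, and makes it suitable as an immobilised bait in pull-down assays. According to the associated publication, the construct belongs to work mapping and characterising the interaction domains of HPV-16 E1 and E2. It most likely served for in vitro binding studies between these two proteins, although the record does not spell out the specific experiments.
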