Addgene plasmid #10868: p3186 HPV-16 E1
Depositing lab: Peter Howley. Depositing organization: Harvard Medical School. Publication: Mapping and characterization of the interaction domains of human papillomavirus type 16 E1 and E2 proteins. Yasugi T, Benson JD, Sakai H, Vidal M, Howley PM. J Virol. 1997 Feb . 71(2):891-9. PubMed 8995605.
Backbone
  Vector backbone: pGEX-4T1
  Backbone manufacturer: Amersham
  Backbone size w/o insert (bp): 4969
  Vector type: Bacterial Expression
Growth in bacteria
  Bacterial resistance: Ampicillin, 100 μg/mL
  Growth temperature: 37°C
  Growth strain: DH5alpha
  Copy number: High Copy
Gene/Insert
  Gene/Insert name: HPV-16 E1 (alt name: E1)
  Species: Human papillomavirus
  GenBank ID: NP_041327
  Entrez Gene: E1
  Tag / fusion protein: GST (N terminal on backbone)
  Cloning method: Restriction Enzyme; 5′ cloning site SalI (not destroyed); 3′ cloning site NotI (unknown if destroyed)
  Sequencing primers: 5′ pGEX5'
Terms and licenses: Academic/Nonprofit Terms; Industry Terms: Not Available to Industry
Depositor comments: HPV-16 E1 (aa1-649) from Lex202PL-derived plasmid. See author's map.
How to cite: p3186 HPV-16 E1 was a gift from Peter Howley (Addgene plasmid # 10868 ; http://n2t.net/addgene:10868 ; RRID:Addgene_10868)
